Addgene plasmid #86679: pHAGE2 GFP-Atl1
Purpose: Lentivirus to stably express fluorescent protein in mammalian cells
Depositing lab: Tom Rapoport. Depositing organization: Harvard Medical School. Publication: Cooperation of the ER-shaping proteins atlastin, lunapark, and reticulons to generate a tubular membrane network. Wang S, Tukachinsky H, Romano FB, Rapoport TA. Elife. 2016 Sep 13;5. pii: e18605. doi: 10.7554/eLife.18605. PubMed 27619977.
Backbone
  Vector backbone: pHAGE2 GFP N-terminal
  Backbone size w/o insert (bp): 8200
  Total vector size (bp): 9916
  Vector type: Mammalian Expression, Lentiviral
  Selectable markers: Blasticidin
Growth in bacteria
  Bacterial resistance: Ampicillin, 100 μg/mL
  Growth temperature: 37°C
  Growth strain: NEB Stable
  Copy number: High Copy
Gene/Insert
  Gene/Insert name: ATL1
  Species: H. sapiens (human)
  Insert size (bp): 1700
  Entrez Gene: ATL1 (a.k.a. AD-FSP, FSP1, GBP3, HSN1D, SPG3, SPG3A, atlastin1)
  Promoter: CMV
  Tag / fusion protein: GFP (N terminal on backbone)
  Cloning method: Restriction Enzyme; 5′ cloning site XhoI (not destroyed); 3′ cloning site NotI (not destroyed)
  Sequencing primers: 5′ GGTCTATATAAGCAGAGCTCG; 3′ CATATAGACAAACGCACACC
Resource information
  A portion of this plasmid was derived from a plasmid made by: Yoko Shibata
Terms and licenses: Academic/Nonprofit Terms; Industry Terms: Not Available to Industry
How to cite: pHAGE2 GFP-Atl1 was a gift from Tom Rapoport (Addgene plasmid # 86679 ; http://n2t.net/addgene:86679 ; RRID:Addgene_86679)
