[The description below was written by a language model from this plasmid's Addgene catalogue record and pLannotate feature annotations shown in this document.]
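Description:
pHAGE2 GFP-Atl1 is an HIV-1-derived lentiviral transfer plasmid of about 9.9 kb, built on the pHAGE2 backbone carrying an N-terminal GFP, and intended for stable expression of a fluorescently tagged protein in mammalian cells. In bacteria it is maintained through a high-copy ColE1/pUC-type origin and selected with ampicillin via the β-lactamase gene. A recombination-tolerant E. coli strain is listed for growth, as is common for plasmids containing repeated LTR sequences.

The viral portion contains the elements needed for packaging and transduction. These are the LTR sequences flanking the cassette (both annotated by the software as truncated 5' LTRs), the Ψ packaging signal with an adjoining gag fragment, the Rev response element for Rev-dependent nuclear export of the genomic RNA, and the cPPT/CTS, which aids nuclear import of the reverse-transcribed genome. Short nef and rev fragments are residual viral sequence.

Between the LTRs, the CMV enhancer and promoter drive a single bicistronic transcript. Its first open reading frame is a green fluorescent protein, annotated as AcGFP1 from Aequorea coerulescens, joined through a short multiple-cloning-site remnant to human ATL1 (atlastin-1), which was cloned between XhoI and NotI. ATL1 is a membrane-bound GTPase that mediates homotypic fusion of endoplasmic reticulum membranes and contributes to formation of the tubular ER network. An EMCV IRES downstream directs translation of blasticidin S deaminase, so blasticidin selection enriches for cells expressing the fusion transcript, and a WPRE enhances transcript expression. The construct is suited to producing lentivirus for making stable cell lines in which GFP-atlastin-1 localisation and ER morphology can be examined.
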