Features (pLannotate 1.2.2; 27 found; start..end, strand, type, name):
      1..717     +  CDS            AcGFP1: AcGFP1 is a basic (constitutively fluorescent) green fluorescent protein, derived from Aequorea coerulescens.
    718..738     +  misc_feature   MCS (fragment): multiple cloning site
    739..2412    +  CDS            ATL1: ATLA1_HUMAN - Also known as GBP3, SPG3A. Experimental evidence at protein level: Swiss-Prot protein existence level 1. GTPase tethering membranes through formation of trans- homooligomers and mediating homotypic fusion of endoplasmic reticulum membranes. Functions in endoplasmic reticulum tubular network biogenesis (PubMed:27619977). May also regulate Golgi biogenesis. May regulate axonal development. From Homo sapiens (Human).
   2441..3026    +  misc_feature   IRES2: internal ribosome entry site (IRES) of the encephalomyocarditis virus (EMCV)
   3027..3422    +  CDS            BSD: blasticidin S deaminase; Aspergillus terreus BSD; confers resistance to blasticidin
   3535..4123    +  misc_feature   WPRE: woodchuck hepatitis virus posttranscriptional regulatory element
   4118..4228    +  CDS            nef (fragment): NEF_SIVS4 - Experimental evidence at protein level: Swiss-Prot protein existence level 1. Interferes with TCR signaling from the cell membrane. Interacts with CD247/TCRZ (TCR zeta chain) and exert potent down- regulation of cell surface TCR/CD3 complexes. From Simian immunodeficiency virus (isolate F236/smH4) (SIV-sm) (Simian immunodeficiency virus sooty mangabey monkey).
   4271..4451    +  LTR            5' LTR (truncated): truncated 5' long terminal repeat (LTR) from HIV-1
   4584..4688    +  promoter       AmpR promoter: bla
   4689..5549    +  CDS            AmpR: β-lactamase; bla; confers resistance to ampicillin, carbenicillin, and related antibiotics
   5720..6308    +  rep_origin     ori: high-copy-number ColE1/pMB1/pBR322/pUC origin of replication
   6491..6545    +  CDS            lacI (fragment): lac repressor; lacI; The lac repressor binds to the lac operator to inhibit transcription in E. coli. This inhibition can be relieved by adding lactose or isopropyl-β-D-thiogalactopyranoside (IPTG).
   6551..6644    +  rep_origin     SV40 ori (fragment): SV40 origin of replication
   6669..6706    +  CDS            lacI (fragment): lac repressor; lacI; The lac repressor binds to the lac operator to inhibit transcription in E. coli. This inhibition can be relieved by adding lactose or isopropyl-β-D-thiogalactopyranoside (IPTG).
   6719..6740    +  protein_bind   CAP binding site: CAP binding activates transcription in the presence of cAMP. E. coli catabolite activator protein
   6755..6785    +  promoter       lac promoter: promoter for the E. coli lac operon
   6793..6809    +  protein_bind   lac operator: The lac repressor binds to the lac operator to inhibit transcription in E. coli. This inhibition can be relieved by adding lactose or isopropyl-β-D-thiogalactopyranoside (IPTG). lac repressor encoded by lacI
   6843..6926    +  polyA_signal   SV40 poly(A) signal (fragment): SV40 polyadenylation signal
   7093..7422    +  CDS            nef (fragment): NEF_HV1BR - Experimental evidence at protein level: Swiss-Prot protein existence level 1. Extracellular Nef protein targets CD4(+) T-lymphocytes for apoptosis by interacting with CXCR4 surface receptors (PubMed:14990729). From Human immunodeficiency virus type 1 group M subtype B (isolate BRU/LAI) (HIV-1).
   7470..7727    +  LTR            5' LTR (truncated): truncated 5' long terminal repeat (LTR) from HIV-1
   7774..7899    +  misc_feature   HIV-1 Ψ: packaging signal of human immunodeficiency virus type 1
   7883..8221    +  CDS            HIV-1 gag (fragment): gag protein from human immunodeficiency virus 1; gag
   8396..8629    +  misc_feature   RRE: The Rev response element (RRE) of HIV-1 allows for Rev-dependent mRNA export from the nucleus to the cytoplasm.
   9006..9106    +  CDS            Rev (fragment): human immunodeficiency virus 1 (HIV-1) Rev protein; rev; enhances nuclear export of unspliced and incompletely spliced viral mRNAs
   9154..9271    +  misc_feature   cPPT/CTS: central polypurine tract and central termination sequence of HIV-1
   9323..9626    +  enhancer       CMV enhancer: human cytomegalovirus immediate early enhancer
   9627..9830    +  promoter       CMV promoter: human cytomegalovirus (CMV) immediate early promoter
>Addgene plasmid #86679 | pHAGE2 GFP-Atl1 | addgene full sequence | sequence record 171290 | Addgene NGS Result
ATGGTGAGCAAGGGCGCCGAGCTGTTCACCGGCATCGTGCCCATCCTGATCGAGCTGAATGGCGATGTGA
ATGGCCACAAGTTCAGCGTGAGCGGCGAGGGCGAGGGCGATGCCACCTACGGCAAGCTGACCCTGAAGTT
CATCTGCACCACCGGCAAGCTGCCTGTGCCCTGGCCCACCCTGGTGACCACCCTGAGCTACGGCGTGCAG
TGCTTCTCACGCTACCCCGATCACATGAAGCAGCACGACTTCTTCAAGAGCGCCATGCCTGAGGGCTACA
TCCAGGAGCGCACCATCTTCTTCGAGGATGACGGCAACTACAAGTCGCGCGCCGAGGTGAAGTTCGAGGG
CGATACCCTGGTGAATCGCATCGAGCTGACCGGCACCGATTTCAAGGAGGATGGCAACATCCTGGGCAAT
AAGATGGAGTACAACTACAACGCCCACAATGTGTACATCATGACCGACAAGGCCAAGAATGGCATCAAGG
TGAACTTCAAGATCCGCCACAACATCGAGGATGGCAGCGTGCAGCTGGCCGACCACTACCAGCAGAATAC
CCCCATCGGCGATGGCCCTGTGCTGCTGCCCGATAACCACTACCTGTCCACCCAGAGCGCCCTGTCCAAG
GACCCCAACGAGAAGCGCGATCACATGATCTACTTCGGCTTCGTGACCGCCGCCGCCATCACCCACGGCA
TGGATGAGCTGTACAAGTCCGGACTCAGATCTCGAGCTATGGCCAAGAACCGCAGGGACAGAAACAGTTG
GGGTGGATTTTCGGAAAAGACATATGAATGGAGCTCAGAAGAGGAGGAGCCAGTGAAAAAGGCAGGACCA
GTCCAAGTCCTCATTGTCAAAGATGACCATTCCTTTGAGTTAGATGAAACTGCATTAAATCGGATCCTTC
TCTCGGAGGCTGTCAGAGACAAGGAGGTTGTTGCTGTATCTGTTGCTGGAGCATTTAGAAAAGGAAAATC
ATTCCTGATGGACTTCATGTTGAGATACATGTACAACCAGGAATCAGTTGATTGGGTTGGAGACTACAAT
GAACCATTGACTGGTTTTTCATGGAGAGGTGGATCTGAACGAGAGACCACAGGAATTCAGATATGGAGTG
AAATCTTCCTTATCAATAAACCTGATGGTAAAAAGGTTGCAGTGTTATTGATGGATACTCAGGGAACCTT
TGATAGTCAGTCAACTTTGAGAGATTCAGCCACAGTATTTGCCCTTAGCACAATGATCAGCTCAATACAG
GTATATAACTTATCCCAAAATGTCCAGGAGGATGATCTTCAGCACCTCCAGCTTTTCACTGAGTATGGCA
GACTGGCAATGGAGGAAACATTCCTGAAGCCATTTCAGAGTCTGATATTTCTTGTTCGAGACTGGAGTTT
CCCATACGAATTTTCATATGGAGCCGATGGTGGTGCCAAATTCTTGGAAAAACGCCTCAAGGTCTCAGGG
AACCAGCATGAAGAACTACAGAACGTCAGAAAACACATCCATTCCTGTTTCACCAACATTTCCTGTTTTC
TGCTACCTCATCCTGGCTTAAAAGTAGCTACCAATCCAAACTTTGATGGAAAATTGAAAGAAATAGATGA
TGAATTCATCAAAAACTTGAAAATACTGATTCCTTGGCTACTTAGTCCCGAGAGCCTAGATATTAAAGAG
ATCAATGGGAATAAAATCACCTGCCGGGGTCTGGTGGAGTACTTCAAGGCTTATATAAAGATCTATCAAG
GTGAAGAATTACCACATCCCAAATCCATGTTACAGGCCACAGCAGAAGCTAACAATTTAGCAGCCGTGGC
AACTGCCAAGGACACATACAACAAAAAAATGGAAGAGATTTGTGGTGGTGACAAACCATTTCTGGCCCCA
AATGACTTGCAGACCAAACACCTGCAACTTAAGGAAGAATCTGTGAAGCTATTCCGAGGGGTGAAGAAGA
TGGGTGGGGAAGAATTTAGCCGGCGTTACCTGCAGCAGTTGGAGAGTGAAATAGATGAACTTTACATCCA
ATATATCAAGCACAATGATAGCAAAAATATCTTCCATGCAGCTCGTACCCCAGCCACACTGTTTGTAGTC
ATCTTTATCACATATGTGATTGCTGGTGTGACTGGATTCATTGGTTTGGACATCATAGCTAGCCTATGCA
ATATGATAATGGGACTGACCCTTATCACCCTGTGCACTTGGGCATATATCCGGTACTCTGGAGAATACCG
AGAGCTGGGAGCTGTAATAGACCAGGTGGCTGCAGCTCTGTGGGACCAGGGAAGTACAAATGAGGCTTTG
TACAAGCTTTACAGTGCAGCAGCAACCCACAGACATCTGTATCATCAAGCTTTCCCTACACCAAAGTCGG
AATCTACTGAACAATCAGAAAAGAAAAAAATGTAAGCGGCCGCTAAGTAAGTAAGATCCGCCCCTCTCCC
TCCCCCCCCCTAACGTTACTGGCCGAAGCCGCTTGGAATAAGGCCGGTGTGCGTTTGTCTATATGTTATT
TTCCACCATATTGCCGTCTTTTGGCAATGTGAGGGCCCGGAAACCTGGCCCTGTCTTCTTGACGAGCATT
CCTAGGGGTCTTTCCCCTCTCGCCAAAGGAATGCAAGGTCTGTTGAATGTCGTGAAGGAAGCAGTTCCTC
TGGAAGCTTCTTGAAGACAAACAACGTCTGTAGCGACCCTTTGCAGGCAGCGGAACCCCCCACCTGGCGA
CAGGTGCCTCTGCGGCCAAAAGCCACGTGTATAAGATACACCTGCAAAGGCGGCACAACCCCAGTGCCAC
GTTGTGAGTTGGATAGTTGTGGAAAGAGTCAAATGGCTCTCCTCAAGCGTATTCAACAAGGGGCTGAAGG
ATGCCCAGAAGGTACCCCATTGTATGGGATCTGATCTGGGGCCTCGGTACACATGCTTTACATGTGTTTA
GTCGAGGTTAAAAAAACGTCTAGGCCCCCCGAACCACGGGGACGTGGTTTTCCTTTGAAAAACACGATGA
TAATATGGCCACAACCATGGCCAAGCCTTTGTCTCAAGAAGAATCCACCCTCATTGAAAGAGCAACGGCT
ACAATCAACAGCATCCCCATCTCTGAAGACTACAGCGTCGCCAGCGCAGCTCTCTCTAGCGACGGCCGCA
TCTTCACTGGTGTCAATGTATATCATTTTACTGGGGGACCTTGTGCAGAACTCGTGGTGCTGGGCACTGC
TGCTGCTGCGGCAGCTGGCAACCTGACTTGTATCGTCGCGATCGGAAATGAGAACAGGGGCATCTTGAGC
CCCTGCGGACGGTGCCGACAGGTGCTTCTCGATCTGCATCCTGGGATCAAAGCCATAGTGAAGGACAGTG
ATGGACAGCCGACGGCAGTTGGGATTCGTGAATTGCTGCCCTCTGGTTATGTGTGGGAGGGCGGTAGTGG
CGAGGGCAGAGGAAGTCTTCTAACATGCGGTGACGTGGAGGAGAATCCCGGCCCTGCTCCAAAGAAGAAG
CGTAAGGTAAATCGATCGCTAGTCGAGAGATCCTAATCAACCTCTGGATTACAAAATTTGTGAAAGATTG
ACTGGTATTCTTAACTATGTTGCTCCTTTTACGCTATGTGGATACGCTGCTTTAATGCCTTTGTATCATG
CTATTGCTTCCCGTATGGCTTTCATTTTCTCCTCCTTGTATAAATCCTGGTTGCTGTCTCTTTATGAGGA
GTTGTGGCCCGTTGTCAGGCAACGTGGCGTGGTGTGCACTGTGTTTGCTGACGCAACCCCCACTGGTTGG
GGCATTGCCACCACCTGTCAGCTCCTTTCCGGGACTTTCGCTTTCCCCCTCCCTATTGCCACGGCGGAAC
TCATCGCCGCCTGCCTTGCCCGCTGCTGGACAGGGGCTCGGCTGTTGGGCACTGACAATTCCGTGGTGTT
GTCGGGGAAATCATCGTCCTTTCCTTGGCTGCTCGCCTGTGTTGCCACCTGGATTCTGCGCGGGACGTCC
TTCTGCTACGTCCCTTCGGCCCTCAATCCAGCGGACCTTCCTTCCCGCGGCCTGCTGCCGGCTCTGCGGC
CTCTTCCGCGTCTTCGCCTTCGCCCTCAGACGAGTCGGATCTCCCTTTGGGCCGCCTCCCCGCCTGGTAC
CTTTAAGACCAATGACTTACAAGGCAGCTGTAGATCTTAGCCACTTTTTAAAAGAAAAGGGGGGACTGGA
AGGGCTAATTCACTCCCAACGAAGACAAGATCACCTGCAGGACAGGCGCGCCCTGCTTTTTGCTTGTACT
GGGTCTCTCTGGTTAGACCAGATCTGAGCCTGGGAGCTCTCTGGCTAACTAGGGAACCCACTGCTTAAGC
CTCAATAAAGCTTGCCTTGAGTGCTTCAAGTAGTGTGTGCCCGTCTGTTGTGTGACTCTGGTAACTAGAG
ATCCCTCAGACCCTTTTAGTCAGTGTGGAAAATCTCTAGCACCCGGGCGATTAAGGAAAGGGCTAGATCA
TTCTTGAAGACGAAAGGGCCTCGTGATACGCCTATTTTTATAGGTTAATGTCATGATAATAATGGTTTCT
TAGACGTCAGGTGGCACTTTTCGGGGAAATGTGCGCGGAACCCCTATTTGTTTATTTTTCTAAATACATT
CAAATATGTATCCGCTCATGAGACAATAACCCTGATAAATGCTTCAATAATATTGAAAAAGGAAGAGTAT
GAGTATTCAACATTTCCGTGTCGCCCTTATTCCCTTTTTTGCGGCATTTTGCCTTCCTGTTTTTGCTCAC
CCAGAAACGCTGGTGAAAGTAAAAGATGCTGAAGATCAGTTGGGTGCACGAGTGGGTTACATCGAACTGG
ATCTCAACAGCGGTAAGATCCTTGAGAGTTTTCGCCCCGAAGAACGTTTTCCAATGATGAGCACTTTTAA
AGTTCTGCTATGTGGCGCGGTATTATCCCGTGTTGACGCCGGGCAAGAGCAACTCGGTCGCCGCATACAC
TATTCTCAGAATGACTTGGTTGAGTACTCACCAGTCACAGAAAAGCATCTTACGGATGGCATGACAGTAA
GAGAATTATGCAGTGCTGCCATAACCATGAGTGATAACACTGCGGCCAACTTACTTCTGACAACGATCGG
AGGACCGAAGGAGCTAACCGCTTTTTTGCACAACATGGGGGATCATGTAACTCGCCTTGATCGTTGGGAA
CCGGAGCTGAATGAAGCCATACCAAACGACGAGCGTGACACCACGATGCCTGTAGCAATGGCAACAACGT
TGCGCAAACTATTAACTGGCGAACTACTTACTCTAGCTTCCCGGCAACAATTAATAGACTGGATGGAGGC
GGATAAAGTTGCAGGACCACTTCTGCGCTCGGCCCTTCCGGCTGGCTGGTTTATTGCTGATAAATCTGGA
GCCGGTGAGCGTGGGTCTCGCGGTATCATTGCAGCACTGGGGCCAGATGGTAAGCCCTCCCGTATCGTAG
TTATCTACACGACGGGGAGTCAGGCAACTATGGATGAACGAAATAGACAGATCGCTGAGATAGGTGCCTC
ACTGATTAAGCATTGGTAACTGTCAGACCAAGTTTACTCATATATACTTTAGATTGATTTAAAACTTCAT
TTTTAATTTAAAAGGATCTAGGTGAAGATCCTTTTTGATAATCTCATGACCAAAATCCCTTAACGTGAGT
TTTCGTTCCACTGAGCGTCAGACCCCGTAGAAAAGATCAAAGGATCTTCTTGAGATCCTTTTTTTCTGCG
CGTAATCTGCTGCTTGCAAACAAAAAAACCACCGCTACCAGCGGTGGTTTGTTTGCCGGATCAAGAGCTA
CCAACTCTTTTTCCGAAGGTAACTGGCTTCAGCAGAGCGCAGATACCAAATACTGTTCTTCTAGTGTAGC
CGTAGTTAGGCCACCACTTCAAGAACTCTGTAGCACCGCCTACATACCTCGCTCTGCTAATCCTGTTACC
AGTGGCTGCTGCCAGTGGCGATAAGTCGTGTCTTACCGGGTTGGACTCAAGACGATAGTTACCGGATAAG
GCGCAGCGGTCGGGCTGAACGGGGGGTTCGTGCACACAGCCCAGCTTGGAGCGAACGACCTACACCGAAC
TGAGATACCTACAGCGTGAGCTATGAGAAAGCGCCACGCTTCCCGAAGGGAGAAAGGCGGACAGGTATCC
GGTAAGCGGCAGGGTCGGAACAGGAGAGCGCACGAGGGAGCTTCCAGGGGGAAACGCCTGGTATCTTTAT
AGTCCTGTCGGGTTTCGCCACCTCTGACTTGAGCGTCGATTTTTGTGATGCTCGTCAGGGGGGCGGAGCC
TATGGAAAAACGCCAGCAACGCGGCCTTTTTACGGTTCCTGGCCTTTTGCTGGCCTTTTGCTCACATGTT
CTTTCCTGCGTTATCCCCTGATTCTGTGGATAACCGTATTACCGCCTTTGAGTGAGCTGATACCGCTCGC
CGCAGCCGAACGACCGAGCGCAGCGAGTCAGTGAGCGAGGAAGCGGAAGAGCGCCCAATACGCAAACCGC
CTCTCCCCGCGCGTTGGCCGATTCATTAATGCAGCAAGCTCATGGCTGACTAATTTTTTTTATTTATGCA
GAGGCCGAGGCCGCCTCGGCCTCTGAGCTATTCCAGAAGTAGTGAGGAGGCTTTTTTGGAGGCCTAGGCT
TTTGCAAAAAGCTCCCCGTGGCACGACAGGTTTCCCGACTGGAAAGCGGGCAGTGAGCGCAACGCAATTA
ATGTGAGTTAGCTCACTCATTAGGCACCCCAGGCTTTACACTTTATGCTTCCGGCTCGTATGTTGTGTGG
AATTGTGAGCGGATAACAATTTCACACAGGAAACAGCTATGACATGATTACGAATTTCACAAATAAAGCA
TTTTTTTCACTGCATTCTAGTTGTGGTTTGTCCAAACTCATCAATGTATCTTATCATGTCTGGATCAACT
GGATAACTCAAGCTAACCAAAATCATCCCAAACTTCCCACCCCATACCCTATTACCACTGCCAATTACCT
GTGGTTTCATTTACTCTAAACCTGTGATTCCTCTGAATTATTTTCATTTTAAAGAAATTGTATTTGTTAA
ATATGTACTACAAACTTAGTAGTTGGAAGGGCTAATTCACTCCCAAAGAAGACAAGATATCCTTGATCTG
TGGATCTACCACACACAAGGCTACTTCCCTGATTAGCAGAACTACACACCAGGGCCAGGGGTCAGATATC
CACTGACCTTTGGATGGTGCTACAAGCTAGTACCAGTTGAGCCAGATAAGGTAGAAGAGGCCAATAAAGG
AGAGAACACCAGCTTGTTACACCCTGTGAGCCTGCATGGGATGGATGACCCGGAGAGAGAAGTGTTAGAG
TGGAGGTTTGACAGCCGCCTAGCATTTCATCACGTGGCCCGAGAGCTGCATCCGGAGTACTTCAAGAACT
GCTGATATCGAGCTTGCTACAAGGGACTTTCCGCTGGGGACTTTCCAGGGAGGCGTGGCCTGGGCGGGAC
TGGGGAGTGGCGAGCCCTCAGATCCTGCATATAAGCAGCTGCTTTTTGCCTGTACTGGGTCTCTCTGGTT
AGACCAGATCTGAGCCTGGGAGCTCTCTGGCTAACTAGGGAACCCACTGCTTAAGCCTCAATAAAGCTTG
CCTTGAGTGCTTCAAGTAGTGTGTGCCCGTCTGTTGTGTGACTCTGGTAACTAGAGATCCCTCAGACCCT
TTTAGTCAGTGTGGAAAATCTCTAGCAGTGGCGCCCGAACAGGGACTTGAAAGCGAAAGGGAAACCAGAG
GAGCTCTCTCGACGCAGGACTCGGCTTGCTGAAGCGCGCACGGCAAGAGGCGAGGGGCGGCGACTGCAGA
GTACGCCAAAAATTTTGACTAGCGGAGGCTAGAAGGAGAGAGATGGGTGCGAGAGCGTCAGTATTAAGCG
GGGGAGAATTAGATCGCGATGGGAAAAAATTCGGTTAAGGCCAGGGGGAAAGAAAAAATATAAATTAAAA
CATATAGTATGGGCAAGCAGGGAGCTAGAACGATTCGCAGTTAATCCTGGCCTGTTAGAAACATCAGAAG
GCTGTAGACAAATACTGGGACAGCTACAACCATCCCTTCAGACAGGATCAGAAGAACTTAGATCATTATA
TAATACAGTAGCAACCCTCTATTGTGTGCATCAAAGGATAGAGATAAAAGACACCAAGGAAGCTTTAGAC
AAGATAGAGGAAGAGCAAAACAAAAGTAAGACCACCGCACAGCAAGCGGCCGGCCGCTGATCTTCAGACC
TGGAGGAGGAGATATGAGGGACAATTGGAGAAGTGAATTATATAAATATAAAGTAGTAAAAATTGAACCA
TTAGGAGTAGCACCCACCAAGGCAAAGAGAAGAGTGGTGCAGAGAGAAAAAAGAGCAGTGGGAATAGGAG
CTTTGTTCCTTGGGTTCTTGGGAGCAGCAGGAAGCACTATGGGCGCAGCGTCAATGACGCTGACGGTACA
GGCCAGACAATTATTGTCTGGTATAGTGCAGCAGCAGAACAATTTGCTGAGGGCTATTGAGGCGCAACAG
CATCTGTTGCAACTCACAGTCTGGGGCATCAAGCAGCTCCAGGCAAGAATCCTGGCTGTGGAAAGATACC
TAAAGGATCAACAGCTCCTGGGGATTTGGGGTTGCTCTGGAAAACTCATTTGCACCACTGCTGTGCCTTG
GAATGCTAGTTGGAGTAATAAATCTCTGGAACAGATTTGGAATCACACGACCTGGATGGAGTGGGACAGA
GAAATTAACAATTACACAAGCTTAATACACTCCTTAATTGAAGAATCGCAAAACCAGCAAGAAAAGAATG
AACAAGAATTATTGGAATTAGATAAATGGGCAAGTTTGTGGAATTGGTTTAACATAACAAATTGGCTGTG
GTATATAAAATTATTCATAATGATAGTAGGAGGCTTGGTAGGTTTAAGAATAGTTTTTGCTGTACTTTCT
ATAGTGAATAGAGTTAGGCAGGGATATTCACCATTATCGTTTCAGACCCACCTCCCAACCCCGAGGGGAC
CCGACAGGCCCGAAGGAATAGAAGAAGAAGGTGGAGAGAGAGACAGAGACAGATCCATTCGATTAGTGAA
CGGATCTCGACGGTATCGCCGAATTCTCAACAATAGGCAGTATTCATCCACAATTTTAAAAGAAAAGGGG
GGATTGGGGGGTACAGTGCAGGGGAAAGAATAGTAGACATAATAGCAACAGACATACAAACTAAAGAATT
ACAAAAACAAATTACAAAAATTCAAAATTTTCGGGTTTATTACTCGGACAGCAGAGATCCAGTTTGGACT
AGTGGAGTTCCGCGTTACATAACTTACGCAAAATGGCCCGCCTGGCTGACCGCCCAACGACCCCCGCCCA
TTGACGTCAATAATGACCAATGTTCCCATAGTAACGCCAATAGGGACTTTCCATTGACGTCAATGGGTGG
AGTATTTACGCAAAACTGCCCACTTGGCAGTACATCAAGTGTATCATTTGCCAACAACGCCCCCTATTGA
CGTCAATGACGCAAAATGGCCCGCCTGGCATTATGCCCAGTACATGACCTTATGGGACTTTCCTACTTGG
CAGTACATCTACGTATTAGTCATCGCTATTACCATGGTGATGCGGTTTTGGCAGTACATCAATGGGCGTG
GATAGCGGTTTGACTCACGGGGATTTCCAAGTCTCCACCCCATTGACGTCAATGGGAGTTTGTTTTGGCA
CCAAAATCAACGGGACTTTCCAAAATGTCGTAACAACTCCGCCCCATTGACGCAAATGGGCGGTAGGCGT
GTACGGTGGGAGGTCTATATAAGCAGAGCTCGTTTAGTGAACCGTCAGATCGCCTGGAGACGCCATCCAC
GCTGTTTTGACCTCCATTCAAGACACCGGCGGCCTTAATTAAACC
